Addgene plasmid #167942: pLenti-tetON-NKX2-1-EF1a-TagRFP-2A-tet3G
Purpose: Inducible NKX2-1 overexpression
Depositing lab: Emma Rawlins. Depositing organization: Gurdon Institute. Publication: A functional genetic toolbox for human tissue-derived organoids. Sun D, Evans L, Perrone F, Sokleva V, Lim K, Rezakhani S, Lutolf M, Zilbauer M, Rawlins EL. eLife. 2021 Oct 6;10. pii: 67886. doi: 10.7554/eLife.67886. PubMed 34612202.
Backbone
  Vector backbone: pHAGE
  Vector type: Lentiviral
Growth in bacteria
  Bacterial resistance: Ampicillin, 100 μg/mL
  Growth temperature: 37°C
  Growth strain: NEB Stable
  Copy number: Unknown
Gene/Insert
  Gene/Insert name: TTF1
  Species: H. sapiens (human)
  Entrez Gene: NKX2-1 (a.k.a. BCH, BHC, NK-2, NKX2.1, NKX2A, NMTC1, T/EBP, TEBP, TITF1, TTF-1, TTF1)
  Promoter: tetON
  Cloning method: Restriction Enzyme; 5′ cloning site XhoI (destroyed during cloning); 3′ cloning site NotI (destroyed during cloning)
  Sequencing primers: 5′ gacagatccattcgattagtg; 3′ GCTCAAGGGGCTTCATGATG
Terms and licenses: Academic/Nonprofit Terms; Industry Terms: Not Available to Industry
Depositor comments: Please visit https://www.biorxiv.org/content/10.1101/2020.05.04.076067v2 for bioRxiv preprint.
How to cite: pLenti-tetON-NKX2-1-EF1a-TagRFP-2A-tet3G was a gift from Emma Rawlins (Addgene plasmid # 167942 ; http://n2t.net/addgene:167942 ; RRID:Addgene_167942)
