[The description below was written by a language model from this plasmid's Addgene catalogue record and pLannotate feature annotations shown in this document.]
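Description:
pLenti-tetON-NKX2-1-EF1a-TagRFP-2A-tet3G is an all-in-one, doxycycline-inducible lentiviral transfer vector built on the pHAGE backbone, about 9.8 kb in the sequenced record, for conditional overexpression of human NKX2-1 (also called TTF1/TITF1). It is propagated in E. coli through a high-copy ColE1/pUC-type origin with ampicillin selection from the bla gene. The lentiviral portion carries a truncated HIV-1 5' LTR, the Ψ packaging signal with an adjoining gag fragment, the Rev response element, the cPPT/CTS, a WPRE and a self-inactivating ΔU3 3' LTR. These elements allow the genome to be packaged when helper functions are supplied in trans and then integrated into target cells without reconstituting an active viral promoter. Short lac, SV40 and nef fragments in the annotation appear to be backbone remnants.

Two expression units lie between the LTRs in the same orientation. The first places the NKX2-1 coding sequence under the third-generation Tet-responsive TRE3G promoter, followed by a rabbit β-globin polyadenylation signal. The second uses an EF-1α core promoter joined to an HTLV-1 LTR segment to drive constitutive expression of TagRFP and the Tet-On 3G transactivator. The plasmid name indicates these are linked by a 2A peptide, although that linker is not separately annotated in the feature table. Transduced cells are therefore marked by red fluorescence and continuously produce the transactivator, which binds TRE3G only in the presence of doxycycline and so switches on NKX2-1. No mammalian drug-resistance marker is annotated, so TagRFP appears to be the means of identifying or sorting transduced cells. The vector comes from a genetic toolbox for human tissue-derived organoids.
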