Features (pLannotate 1.2.2; 27 found; start..end, strand, type, name):
    377..634     +  LTR            5' LTR (truncated): truncated 5' long terminal repeat (LTR) from HIV-1
    681..806     +  misc_feature   HIV-1 Ψ: packaging signal of human immunodeficiency virus type 1
    790..1128    +  CDS            HIV-1 gag (fragment): gag protein from human immunodeficiency virus 1; gag
   1303..1536    +  misc_feature   RRE: The Rev response element (RRE) of HIV-1 allows for Rev-dependent mRNA export from the nucleus to the cytoplasm.
   1913..2013    +  CDS            Rev (fragment): human immunodeficiency virus 1 (HIV-1) Rev protein; rev; enhances nuclear export of unspliced and incompletely spliced viral mRNAs
   2058..2175    +  misc_feature   cPPT/CTS: central polypurine tract and central termination sequence of HIV-1
   2242..2616    +  promoter       TRE3G promoter: 3rd-generation Tet-responsive promoter that can be activated by binding of Tet-On® 3G
   2671..3783    +  CDS            NKX2-1: NKX21_HUMAN - Also known as NKX2A, TITF1, TTF1. Experimental evidence at protein level: Swiss-Prot protein existence level 1. Transcription factor that binds and activates the promoter of thyroid specific genes such as thyroglobulin, thyroperoxidase, and thyrotropin receptor. Crucial in the maintenance of the thyroid differentiation phenotype. May play a role in lung development and surfactant homeostasis. Forms a regulatory loop with GRHL2 that coordinates lung epithelial cell morphogenesis and differentiation. Activates the transcription of GNRHR and plays a role in enhancing the circadian o
   3862..3917    +  polyA_signal   β-globin poly(A) signal: rabbit β-globin polyadenylation signal (Gil and Proudfoot, 1987)
   4121..4332    +  promoter       EF-1α core promoter: core promoter for human elongation factor EF-1α
   4345..4613    +  LTR            5' LTR (truncated): truncated 5' long terminal repeat (LTR) from human T-cell leukemia virus (HTLV) type 1
   4654..5364    +  CDS            TagRFP: monomeric derivative of red fluorescent protein from Entacmaea quadricolor (Merzlyak et al., 2007) mammalian codon-optimized
   5425..6171    +  CDS            Tet-On® 3G: modified rtTA protein that binds tightly to promoters containing the tet operator in the presence of doxycycline
   6184..6772    +  misc_feature   WPRE: woodchuck hepatitis virus posttranscriptional regulatory element
   6780..6845    +  CDS            nef (fragment): NEF_HV1Z2 - Experimental evidence at protein level: Swiss-Prot protein existence level 1. Extracellular Nef protein targets CD4(+) T-lymphocytes for apoptosis by interacting with CXCR4 surface receptors. From Human immunodeficiency virus type 1 group M subtype D (isolate Z2/CDC-Z34) (HIV-1).
   6847..7080    +  LTR            3' LTR (ΔU3): self-inactivating 3' long terminal repeat (LTR) from HIV-1
   7285..7389    +  promoter       AmpR promoter: bla
   7390..8250    +  CDS            AmpR: β-lactamase; bla; confers resistance to ampicillin, carbenicillin, and related antibiotics
   8421..9009    +  rep_origin     ori: high-copy-number ColE1/pMB1/pBR322/pUC origin of replication
   9192..9246    +  CDS            lacI (fragment): lac repressor; lacI; The lac repressor binds to the lac operator to inhibit transcription in E. coli. This inhibition can be relieved by adding lactose or isopropyl-β-D-thiogalactopyranoside (IPTG).
   9252..9345    +  rep_origin     SV40 ori (fragment): SV40 origin of replication
   9370..9407    +  CDS            lacI (fragment): lac repressor; lacI; The lac repressor binds to the lac operator to inhibit transcription in E. coli. This inhibition can be relieved by adding lactose or isopropyl-β-D-thiogalactopyranoside (IPTG).
   9420..9441    +  protein_bind   CAP binding site: CAP binding activates transcription in the presence of cAMP. E. coli catabolite activator protein
   9456..9486    +  promoter       lac promoter: promoter for the E. coli lac operon
   9494..9510    +  protein_bind   lac operator: The lac repressor binds to the lac operator to inhibit transcription in E. coli. This inhibition can be relieved by adding lactose or isopropyl-β-D-thiogalactopyranoside (IPTG). lac repressor encoded by lacI
   9544..9627    +  polyA_signal   SV40 poly(A) signal (fragment): SV40 polyadenylation signal
   9794..329     +  CDS            nef (fragment) (across the origin): NEF_HV1BR - Experimental evidence at protein level: Swiss-Prot protein existence level 1. Extracellular Nef protein targets CD4(+) T-lymphocytes for apoptosis by interacting with CXCR4 surface receptors (PubMed:14990729). From Human immunodeficiency virus type 1 group M subtype B (isolate BRU/LAI) (HIV-1).
>Addgene plasmid #167942 | pLenti-tetON-NKX2-1-EF1a-TagRFP-2A-tet3G | addgene full sequence | sequence record 331143 | Addgene NGS Result
TGGAAGGGCTAATTCACTCCCAAAGAAGACAAGATATCCTTGATCTGTGGATCTACCACACACAAGGCTA
CTTCCCTGATTAGCAGAACTACACACCAGGGCCAGGGGTCAGATATCCACTGACCTTTGGATGGTGCTAC
AAGCTAGTACCAGTTGAGCCAGATAAGGTAGAAGAGGCCAATAAAGGAGAGAACACCAGCTTGTTACACC
CTGTGAGCCTGCATGGGATGGATGACCCGGAGAGAGAAGTGTTAGAGTGGAGGTTTGACAGCCGCCTAGC
ATTTCATCACGTGGCCCGAGAGCTGCATCCGGAGTACTTCAAGAACTGCTGATATCGAGCTTGCTACAAG
GGACTTTCCGCTGGGGACTTTCCAGGGAGGCGTGGCCTGGGCGGGACTGGGGAGTGGCGAGCCCTCAGAT
CCTGCATATAAGCAGCTGCTTTTTGCCTGTACTGGGTCTCTCTGGTTAGACCAGATCTGAGCCTGGGAGC
TCTCTGGCTAACTAGGGAACCCACTGCTTAAGCCTCAATAAAGCTTGCCTTGAGTGCTTCAAGTAGTGTG
TGCCCGTCTGTTGTGTGACTCTGGTAACTAGAGATCCCTCAGACCCTTTTAGTCAGTGTGGAAAATCTCT
AGCAGTGGCGCCCGAACAGGGACTTGAAAGCGAAAGGGAAACCAGAGGAGCTCTCTCGACGCAGGACTCG
GCTTGCTGAAGCGCGCACGGCAAGAGGCGAGGGGCGGCGACTGGTGAGTACGCCAAAAATTTTGACTAGC
GGAGGCTAGAAGGAGAGAGATGGGTGCGAGAGCGTCAGTATTAAGCGGGGGAGAATTAGATCGCGATGGG
AAAAAATTCGGTTAAGGCCAGGGGGAAAGAAAAAATATAAATTAAAACATATAGTATGGGCAAGCAGGGA
GCTAGAACGATTCGCAGTTAATCCTGGCCTGTTAGAAACATCAGAAGGCTGTAGACAAATACTGGGACAG
CTACAACCATCCCTTCAGACAGGATCAGAAGAACTTAGATCATTATATAATACAGTAGCAACCCTCTATT
GTGTGCATCAAAGGATAGAGATAAAAGACACCAAGGAAGCTTTAGACAAGATAGAGGAAGAGCAAAACAA
AAGTAAGACCACCGCACAGCAAGCGGCCGGCCGCTGATCTTCAGACCTGGAGGAGGAGATATGAGGGACA
ATTGGAGAAGTGAATTATATAAATATAAAGTAGTAAAAATTGAACCATTAGGAGTAGCACCCACCAAGGC
AAAGAGAAGAGTGGTGCAGAGAGAAAAAAGAGCAGTGGGAATAGGAGCTTTGTTCCTTGGGTTCTTGGGA
GCAGCAGGAAGCACTATGGGCGCAGCGTCAATGACGCTGACGGTACAGGCCAGACAATTATTGTCTGGTA
TAGTGCAGCAGCAGAACAATTTGCTGAGGGCTATTGAGGCGCAACAGCATCTGTTGCAACTCACAGTCTG
GGGCATCAAGCAGCTCCAGGCAAGAATCCTGGCTGTGGAAAGATACCTAAAGGATCAACAGCTCCTGGGG
ATTTGGGGTTGCTCTGGAAAACTCATTTGCACCACTGCTGTGCCTTGGAATGCTAGTTGGAGTAATAAAT
CTCTGGAACAGATTTGGAATCACACGACCTGGATGGAGTGGGACAGAGAAATTAACAATTACACAAGCTT
AATACACTCCTTAATTGAAGAATCGCAAAACCAGCAAGAAAAGAATGAACAAGAATTATTGGAATTAGAT
AAATGGGCAAGTTTGTGGAATTGGTTTAACATAACAAATTGGCTGTGGTATATAAAATTATTCATAATGA
TAGTAGGAGGCTTGGTAGGTTTAAGAATAGTTTTTGCTGTACTTTCTATAGTGAATAGAGTTAGGCAGGG
ATATTCACCATTATCGTTTCAGACCCACCTCCCAACCCCGAGGGGACCCGACAGGCCCGAAGGAATAGAA
GAAGAAGGTGGAGAGAGAGACAGAGACAGATCCATTCGATTAGTGAACGGATCTCGACGGTATCGCCGAA
TTCACAAATGGCAGTATTCATCCACAATTTTAAAAGAAAAGGGGGGATTGGGGGGTACAGTGCAGGGGAA
AGAATAGTAGACATAATAGCAACAGACATACAAACTAAAGAATTACAAAAACAAATTACAAAAATTCAAA
ATTTTCGGGTTTATTACAGGGACAGCAGAGATCCAGTTTGGACTAGACCGGTGGCCTCCACGGCCACTAG
ATTACTCCCTATCAGTGATAGAGAACGTATGAAGAGTTTACTCCCTATCAGTGATAGAGAACGTATGCAG
ACTTTACTCCCTATCAGTGATAGAGAACGTATAAGGAGTTTACTCCCTATCAGTGATAGAGAACGTATGA
CCAGTTTACTCCCTATCAGTGATAGAGAACGTATCTACAGTTTACTCCCTATCAGTGATAGAGAACGTAT
ATCCAGTTTACTCCCTATCAGTGATAGAGAACGTATAAGCTTTAGGCGTGTACGGTGGGCGCCTATAAAA
GCAGAGCTCGTTTAGTGAACCGTCAGATCGCCTGGAGCAATTCCACAACACTTTTGTCTTATACCAACTT
TCCGTACCACTTCCTACCCTCGTAAAGAAGTTCCTATTCCGAAGTTCCTATTCTTCAAAAGGTATAGGAA
CTTCGCTCGAATGTCGATGAGTCCAAAGCACACGACTCCGTTCTCAGTGTCTGACATCTTGAGTCCCCTG
GAGGAAAGCTACAAGAAAGTGGGCATGGAGGGCGGCGGCCTCGGGGCTCCGCTGGCGGCGTACAGGCAGG
GCCAGGCGGCACCGCCAACAGCGGCCATGCAGCAGCACGCCGTGGGGCACCACGGCGCCGTCACCGCCGC
CTACCACATGACGGCGGCGGGGGTGCCCCAGCTCTCGCACTCCGCCGTGGGGGGCTACTGCAACGGCAAC
CTGGGCAACATGAGCGAGCTGCCGCCGTACCAGGACACCATGAGGAACAGCGCCTCTGGCCCCGGATGGT
ACGGCGCCAACCCAGACCCGCGCTTCCCCGCCATCTCCCGCTTCATGGGCCCGGCGAGCGGCATGAACAT
GAGCGGCATGGGCGGCCTGGGCTCGCTGGGGGACGTGAGCAAGAACATGGCCCCGCTGCCAAGCGCGCCG
CGCAGGAAGCGCCGGGTGCTCTTCTCGCAGGCGCAGGTGTACGAGCTGGAGCGACGCTTCAAGCAACAGA
AGTACCTGTCGGCGCCGGAGCGCGAGCACCTGGCCAGCATGATCCACCTGACGCCCACGCAGGTCAAGAT
CTGGTTCCAGAACCACCGCTACAAAATGAAGCGCCAGGCCAAGGACAAGGCGGCGCAGCAGCAACTGCAG
CAGGACAGCGGCGGCGGCGGGGGCGGCGGGGGCACCGGGTGCCCGCAGCAGCAACAGGCTCAGCAGCAGT
CGCCGCGACGCGTGGCGGTGCCGGTCCTGGTGAAAGACGGCAAACCGTGCCAGGCGGGTGCCCCCGCGCC
GGGCGCCGCCAGCCTACAAGGCCACGCGCAGCAGCAGGCGCAGCACCAGGCGCAGGCCGCGCAGGCGGCG
GCAGCGGCCATCTCCGTGGGCAGCGGTGGCGCCGGCCTTGGCGCACACCCGGGCCACCAGCCAGGCAGCG
CAGGCCAGTCTCCGGACCTGGCGCACCACGCCGCCAGCCCCGCGGCGCTGCAGGGCCAGGTATCCAGCCT
GTCCCACCTGAACTCCTCGGGCTCGGACTACGGCACCATGTCCTGCTCCACCTTGCTATACGGTCGGACC
TGGTGAGGCCGCCTAATCTTTTTCCCTCTGCCAAAAATTATGGGGACATCATGAAGCCCCTTGAGCATCT
GACTTCTGGCTAATAAAGGAAATTTATTTTCATTGCAATAGTGTGTTGGAATTTTTTGTGTCTCTCACTC
GGAAGGACATATGGGAGGGCAAATCATTTAAAACATCAGAATGAGTATTTGGTTTAGAGTTTGGCAACAT
ATGCCCATATGCTGGCTGCCATGAACAAAGGTTGGCTATAAAGAGGTCATCAGTATATGAAACAGCCCCC
TGCTGTCCATTCCTTACATATGACTAGTAAGGATCTGCGATCGCTCCGGTGCCCGTCAGTGGGCAGAGCG
CACATCGCCCACAGTCCCCGAGAAGTTGGGGGGAGGGGTCGGCAATTGAACGGGTGCCTAGAGAAGGTGG
CGCGGGGTAAACTGGGAAAGTGATGTCGTGTACTGGCTCCGCCTTTTTCCCGAGGGTGGGGGAGAACCGT
ATATAAGTGCAGTAGTCGCCGTGAACGTTCTTTTTCGCAACGGGTTTGCCGCCAGAACACAGCTGAAGCT
TCGAGGGGCTCGCATCTCTCCTTCACGCGCCCGCCGCCCTACCTGAGGCCGCCATCCACGCCGGTTGAGT
CGCGTTCTGCCGCCTCCCGCCTGTGGTGCCTCCTGAACTGCGTCCGCCGTCTAGGTAAGTTTAAAGCTCA
GGTCGAGACCGGGCCTTTGTCCGGCGCTCCCTTGGAGCCTACCTAGACTCAGCCGGCTCTCCACGCTTTG
CCTGACCCTGCTTGCTCAACTCTACGTCTTTGTTTCGTTTTCTGTTCTGCGCCGTTACAGATCCAAGCTG
TGACCGGCGCCTACACCTGCAGCCAACGCCACCATGGTGTCTAAGGGCGAAGAGCTGATTAAGGAGAACA
TGCACATGAAGCTGTACATGGAGGGCACCGTGAACAACCACCACTTCAAGTGCACATCCGAGGGCGAAGG
CAAGCCCTACGAGGGCACCCAGACCATGAGAATCAAGGTGGTCGAGGGCGGCCCTCTCCCCTTCGCCTTC
GACATCCTGGCTACCAGCTTCATGTACGGCAGCAGAACCTTCATCAACCACACCCAGGGCATCCCCGACT
TCTTTAAGCAGTCCTTCCCTGAGGGCTTCACATGGGAGAGAGTCACCACATACGAAGACGGGGGCGTGCT
GACCGCTACCCAGGACACCAGCCTCCAGGACGGCTGCCTCATCTACAACGTCAAGATCAGAGGGGTGAAC
TTCCCATCCAACGGCCCTGTGATGCAGAAGAAAACACTCGGCTGGGAGGCCAACACCGAGATGCTGTACC
CCGCTGACGGCGGCCTGGAAGGCAGAAGCGACATGGCCCTGAAGCTCGTGGGCGGGGGCCACCTGATCTG
CAACTTCAAGACCACATACAGATCCAAGAAACCCGCTAAGAACCTCAAGATGCCCGGCGTCTACTATGTG
GACCACAGACTGGAAAGAATCAAGGAGGCCGACAAAGAGACCTACGTCGAGCAGCACGAGGTGGCTGTGG
CCAGATACTGCGACCTCCCTAGCAAACTGGGGCACAAACTTAATGCTAGCGAGGGCAGAGGAAGTCTGCT
AACATGCGGTGACGTCGAGGAGAATCCTGGCCCAATGTCTAGACTGGACAAGAGCAAAGTCATAAACTCT
GCTCTGGAATTACTCAATGGAGTCGGTATCGAAGGCCTGACGACAAGGAAACTCGCTCAAAAGCTGGGAG
TTGAGCAGCCTACCCTGTACTGGCACGTGAAGAACAAGCGGGCCCTGCTCGATGCCCTGCCAATCGAGAT
GCTGGACAGGCATCATACCCACTCCTGCCCCCTGGAAGGCGAGTCATGGCAAGACTTTCTGCGGAACAAC
GCCAAGTCATACCGCTGTGCTCTCCTCTCACATCGCGACGGGGCTAAAGTGCATCTCGGCACCCGCCCAA
CAGAGAAACAGTACGAAACCCTGGAAAATCAGCTCGCGTTCCTGTGTCAGCAAGGCTTCTCCCTGGAGAA
CGCACTGTACGCTCTGTCCGCCGTGGGCCACTTTACACTGGGCTGCGTATTGGAGGAACAGGAGCATCAA
GTAGCAAAAGAGGAAAGAGAGACACCTACCACCGATTCTATGCCCCCACTTCTGAAACAAGCAATTGAGC
TGTTCGACCGGCAGGGAGCCGAACCTGCCTTCCTTTTCGGCCTGGAACTAATCATATGTGGCCTGGAGAA
ACAGCTAAAGTGCGAAAGCGGCGGGCCGACCGACGCCCTTGACGATTTTGACTTAGACATGCTCCCAGCC
GATGCCCTTGACGACTTTGACCTTGATATGCTGCCTGCTGACGCTCTTGACGATTTTGACCTTGACATGC
TCCCCGGGTAAGTCGACGATCCTAATCAACCTCTGGATTACAAAATTTGTGAAAGATTGACTGGTATTCT
TAACTATGTTGCTCCTTTTACGCTATGTGGATACGCTGCTTTAATGCCTTTGTATCATGCTATTGCTTCC
CGTATGGCTTTCATTTTCTCCTCCTTGTATAAATCCTGGTTGCTGTCTCTTTATGAGGAGTTGTGGCCCG
TTGTCAGGCAACGTGGCGTGGTGTGCACTGTGTTTGCTGACGCAACCCCCACTGGTTGGGGCATTGCCAC
CACCTGTCAGCTCCTTTCCGGGACTTTCGCTTTCCCCCTCCCTATTGCCACGGCGGAACTCATCGCCGCC
TGCCTTGCCCGCTGCTGGACAGGGGCTCGGCTGTTGGGCACTGACAATTCCGTGGTGTTGTCGGGGAAAT
CATCGTCCTTTCCTTGGCTGCTCGCCTGTGTTGCCACCTGGATTCTGCGCGGGACGTCCTTCTGCTACGT
CCCTTCGGCCCTCAATCCAGCGGACCTTCCTTCCCGCGGCCTGCTGCCGGCTCTGCGGCCTCTTCCGCGT
CTTCGCCTTCGCCCTCAGACGAGTCGGATCTCCCTTTGGGCCGCCTCCCCGCCTGAGATCCTTTAAGACC
AATGACTTACAAGGCAGCTGTAGATCTTAGCCACTTTTTAAAAGAAAAGGGGGGACTGGAAGGGCTAATT
CACTCCCAACGAAGACAAGATCTGCTTTTTGCTTGTACTGGGTCTCTCTGGTTAGACCAGATCTGAGCCT
GGGAGCTCTCTGGCTAACTAGGGAACCCACTGCTTAAGCCTCAATAAAGCTTGCCTTGAGTGCTTCAAGT
AGTGTGTGCCCGTCTGTTGTGTGACTCTGGTAACTAGAGATCCCTCAGACCCTTTTAGTCAGTGTGGAAA
ATCTCTAGCAGTAGTAGTTCATGTCATCTTATTATTCAGTATTTATAACTTGCAAAGAAATGAATATCAG
AGAGTGAGAGGCCCGGGTTAATTAAGGAAAGGGCTAGATCATTCTTGAAGACGAAAGGGCCTCGTGATAC
GCCTATTTTTATAGGTTAATGTCATGATAATAATGGTTTCTTAGACGTCAGGTGGCACTTTTCGGGGAAA
TGTGCGCGGAACCCCTATTTGTTTATTTTTCTAAATACATTCAAATATGTATCCGCTCATGAGACAATAA
CCCTGATAAATGCTTCAATAATATTGAAAAAGGAAGAGTATGAGTATTCAACATTTCCGTGTCGCCCTTA
TTCCCTTTTTTGCGGCATTTTGCCTTCCTGTTTTTGCTCACCCAGAAACGCTGGTGAAAGTAAAAGATGC
TGAAGATCAGTTGGGTGCACGAGTGGGTTACATCGAACTGGATCTCAACAGCGGTAAGATCCTTGAGAGT
TTTCGCCCCGAAGAACGTTTTCCAATGATGAGCACTTTTAAAGTTCTGCTATGTGGCGCGGTATTATCCC
GTGTTGACGCCGGGCAAGAGCAACTCGGTCGCCGCATACACTATTCTCAGAATGACTTGGTTGAGTACTC
ACCAGTCACAGAAAAGCATCTTACGGATGGCATGACAGTAAGAGAATTATGCAGTGCTGCCATAACCATG
AGTGATAACACTGCGGCCAACTTACTTCTGACAACGATCGGAGGACCGAAGGAGCTAACCGCTTTTTTGC
ACAACATGGGGGATCATGTAACTCGCCTTGATCGTTGGGAACCGGAGCTGAATGAAGCCATACCAAACGA
CGAGCGTGACACCACGATGCCTGTAGCAATGGCAACAACGTTGCGCAAACTATTAACTGGCGAACTACTT
ACTCTAGCTTCCCGGCAACAATTAATAGACTGGATGGAGGCGGATAAAGTTGCAGGACCACTTCTGCGCT
CGGCCCTTCCGGCTGGCTGGTTTATTGCTGATAAATCTGGAGCCGGTGAGCGTGGGTCTCGCGGTATCAT
TGCAGCACTGGGGCCAGATGGTAAGCCCTCCCGTATCGTAGTTATCTACACGACGGGGAGTCAGGCAACT
ATGGATGAACGAAATAGACAGATCGCTGAGATAGGTGCCTCACTGATTAAGCATTGGTAACTGTCAGACC
AAGTTTACTCATATATACTTTAGATTGATTTAAAACTTCATTTTTAATTTAAAAGGATCTAGGTGAAGAT
CCTTTTTGATAATCTCATGACCAAAATCCCTTAACGTGAGTTTTCGTTCCACTGAGCGTCAGACCCCGTA
GAAAAGATCAAAGGATCTTCTTGAGATCCTTTTTTTCTGCGCGTAATCTGCTGCTTGCAAACAAAAAAAC
CACCGCTACCAGCGGTGGTTTGTTTGCCGGATCAAGAGCTACCAACTCTTTTTCCGAAGGTAACTGGCTT
CAGCAGAGCGCAGATACCAAATACTGTTCTTCTAGTGTAGCCGTAGTTAGGCCACCACTTCAAGAACTCT
GTAGCACCGCCTACATACCTCGCTCTGCTAATCCTGTTACCAGTGGCTGCTGCCAGTGGCGATAAGTCGT
GTCTTACCGGGTTGGACTCAAGACGATAGTTACCGGATAAGGCGCAGCGGTCGGGCTGAACGGGGGGTTC
GTGCACACAGCCCAGCTTGGAGCGAACGACCTACACCGAACTGAGATACCTACAGCGTGAGCTATGAGAA
AGCGCCACGCTTCCCGAAGGGAGAAAGGCGGACAGGTATCCGGTAAGCGGCAGGGTCGGAACAGGAGAGC
GCACGAGGGAGCTTCCAGGGGGAAACGCCTGGTATCTTTATAGTCCTGTCGGGTTTCGCCACCTCTGACT
TGAGCGTCGATTTTTGTGATGCTCGTCAGGGGGGCGGAGCCTATGGAAAAACGCCAGCAACGCGGCCTTT
TTACGGTTCCTGGCCTTTTGCTGGCCTTTTGCTCACATGTTCTTTCCTGCGTTATCCCCTGATTCTGTGG
ATAACCGTATTACCGCCTTTGAGTGAGCTGATACCGCTCGCCGCAGCCGAACGACCGAGCGCAGCGAGTC
AGTGAGCGAGGAAGCGGAAGAGCGCCCAATACGCAAACCGCCTCTCCCCGCGCGTTGGCCGATTCATTAA
TGCAGCAAGCTCATGGCTGACTAATTTTTTTTATTTATGCAGAGGCCGAGGCCGCCTCGGCCTCTGAGCT
ATTCCAGAAGTAGTGAGGAGGCTTTTTTGGAGGCCTAGGCTTTTGCAAAAAGCTCCCCGTGGCACGACAG
GTTTCCCGACTGGAAAGCGGGCAGTGAGCGCAACGCAATTAATGTGAGTTAGCTCACTCATTAGGCACCC
CAGGCTTTACACTTTATGCTTCCGGCTCGTATGTTGTGTGGAATTGTGAGCGGATAACAATTTCACACAG
GAAACAGCTATGACATGATTACGAATTTCACAAATAAAGCATTTTTTTCACTGCATTCTAGTTGTGGTTT
GTCCAAACTCATCAATGTATCTTATCATGTCTGGATCAACTGGATAACTCAAGCTAACCAAAATCATCCC
AAACTTCCCACCCCATACCCTATTACCACTGCCAATTACCTGTGGTTTCATTTACTCTAAACCTGTGATT
CCTCTGAATTATTTTCATTTTAAAGAAATTGTATTTGTTAAATATGTACTACAAACTTAGTAGT
